Addgene plasmid #48978: pAW8ENdeI-4XDSR
Purpose: (Empty Backbone) for Cre-lox cassette exchange of untagged gene sequences together with 4 copies of the core DSR motif into the S. pombe urg1 locus
Depositing lab: Tony Carr. Depositing organization: University of Sussex. Publication: Optimisation of the Schizosaccharomyces pombe urg1 Expression System. Watson AT, Daigaku Y, Mohebi S, Etheridge TJ, Chahwan C, Murray JM, Carr AM. PLoS One. 2013 Dec 20;8(12):e83800. doi: 10.1371/journal.pone.0083800. PubMed 24376751.
Backbone
  Vector backbone: pUC
  Vector type: Cre/Lox
  Selectable markers: LEU2
Growth in bacteria
  Bacterial resistance: Ampicillin, 100 μg/mL
  Growth temperature: 37°C
  Growth strain: DH5alpha
  Copy number: High Copy
Gene/Insert
  Cloning method: Restriction Enzyme
Terms and licenses: Academic/Nonprofit Terms; Industry Terms: Not Available to Industry
Depositor comments: This plasmid contains a wild-type loxP site and a mutant loxP site termed loxM3. Addgene's mapping software can not differentiate between the two sites and identifies the loxM3 site as loxP. The locations of the loxP and loxM3 sites are: loxP = 3859-3892 loxM3 = 4026-4059
How to cite: pAW8ENdeI-4XDSR was a gift from Tony Carr (Addgene plasmid # 48978 ; http://n2t.net/addgene:48978 ; RRID:Addgene_48978)
