[The description below was written by a language model from this plasmid's Addgene catalogue record and pLannotate feature annotations shown in this document.]
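Description:
pAW8ENdeI-4XDSR is an empty-backbone Cre/lox cassette-exchange vector for fission yeast, built on a pUC-type plasmid. In E. coli it is maintained at high copy through the ColE1/pUC origin and selected with ampicillin via the β-lactamase gene. In Schizosaccharomyces pombe it replicates episomally from the ars1 autonomously replicating sequence and is selected through the S. cerevisiae LEU2 marker, driven by its own promoter. The remaining annotations (fragments of rop, bom, lacI, lacZα, NFS1, hus5 and calmodulin) are short partial matches that appear to be backbone remnants or sequence flanking the cloned yeast segments rather than functional parts.

The working region is a short exchange cassette bounded by a wild-type loxP site and a heterospecific mutant site, loxM3. The depositor notes that automated mapping cannot tell the two apart; in this feature table only the loxP site is annotated, and loxM3 lies roughly 130 bp downstream according to the depositor's coordinates. Because loxP and loxM3 do not recombine with each other, Cre swaps the intervening segment directionally into a genomic target carrying the same pair of sites, here the urg1 locus. A small fragment of the uracil-inducible urg1 promoter sits just inside loxP. According to the stated purpose, an untagged gene sequence is cloned by restriction enzyme between the sites, alongside four copies of the core DSR motif. The DSR repeats are not annotated in the table, and the record does not explain their function. The plasmid supplies its own recombinase, with a Cre coding sequence expressed from the thiamine-repressible nmt1 promoter, so no separate Cre source is needed. It is used to place genes of interest under urg1 control at the native chromosomal locus.
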