Features (pLannotate 1.2.2; 22 found; start..end, strand, type, name):
    103..243     -  CDS            NFS1 (fragment): NFS1_YEAST - Also known as SPL1 From Saccharomyces cerevisiae (strain ATCC 204508 / S288c) (Baker's yeast).
    349..414     -  CDS            hus5 (fragment): UBC9_SCHPO - Also known as ubc9. Experimental evidence at protein level: Swiss-Prot protein existence level 1. Catalyzes the covalent attachment of ubiquitin-like protein SUMO/Smt3 to other proteins. Required for efficient recovery from DNA damage or S-phase arrest and normal mitosis. This may be as part of a checkpoint independent recovery process. From Schizosaccharomyces pombe (strain 972 / ATCC 24843) (Fission yeast).
    575..1354    +  rep_origin     ars1: Schizosaccharomyces pombe autonomously replicating sequence ars1
   1433..1482    -  misc_feature   bom (fragment): basis of mobility region from pBR322
   1584..1619    -  CDS            rop (fragment): Rop protein, which maintains plasmids at low copy number; rop
   1714..1818    +  promoter       AmpR promoter: bla
   1819..2679    +  CDS            AmpR: β-lactamase; bla; confers resistance to ampicillin, carbenicillin, and related antibiotics
   2850..3438    +  rep_origin     ori: high-copy-number ColE1/pMB1/pBR322/pUC origin of replication
   3621..3713    +  CDS            lacI (fragment): lac repressor; lacI; The lac repressor binds to the lac operator to inhibit transcription in E. coli. This inhibition can be relieved by adding lactose or isopropyl-β-D-thiogalactopyranoside (IPTG).
   3726..3747    +  protein_bind   CAP binding site: CAP binding activates transcription in the presence of cAMP. E. coli catabolite activator protein
   3762..3792    +  promoter       lac promoter: promoter for the E. coli lac operon
   3800..3816    +  protein_bind   lac operator: The lac repressor binds to the lac operator to inhibit transcription in E. coli. This inhibition can be relieved by adding lactose or isopropyl-β-D-thiogalactopyranoside (IPTG). lac repressor encoded by lacI
   3859..3892    +  protein_bind   loxP: Cre-mediated recombination occurs in the 8-bp core sequence (GCATACAT). Cre recombinase
   3899..3935    +  promoter       urg1 promoter (fragment): urg1 promoter from Schizosaccharomyces pombe, conferring rapid uracil-induced expression
   4062..4219    +  CDS            lacZα (fragment): LacZα fragment of β-galactosidase; lacZ fragment
   4225..4276    -  misc_feature   bom (fragment): basis of mobility region from pBR322
   4287..4303    +  CDS            calmodulin (fragment): calcium-binding protein
   4851..5843    -  CDS            Cre: site-specific recombinase Cre is a site-specific recombinase from bacteriophage P1. Recombination occurs at loxP sequences.
   5893..5931    -  CDS            Cre (fragment): site-specific recombinase Cre is a site-specific recombinase from bacteriophage P1. Recombination occurs at loxP sequences.
   5934..6539    -  promoter       nmt1 promoter (fragment): wild-type nmt1 promoter from Schizosaccharomyces pombe, conferring strong thiamine-repressible expression
   6557..6946    +  promoter       LEU2 promoter: S. cerevisiae LEU2
   6977..8068    +  CDS            LEU2: LEU3_YEAST - Experimental evidence at protein level: Swiss-Prot protein existence level 1. Catalyzes the oxidation of 3-carboxy-2-hydroxy-4- methylpentanoate (3-isopropylmalate) to 3-carboxy-4-methyl-2- oxopentanoate. The product decarboxylates to 4-methyl-2 oxopentanoate. From Saccharomyces cerevisiae (strain ATCC 204508 / S288c) (Baker's yeast).
>Addgene plasmid #48978 | pAW8ENdeI-4XDSR | depositor full sequence | sequence record 71719 | pAW8ENdeI-4XDSR sequence 8328 bps
CAAAAAGTTAGGTGTAACAGAAAATCATGAAACTATGATTTCTAATTTATATATTGGAGGATTTTCTCTA
AAAAAAAAAATACAACAAATAAAAAACACTCAATGACCTGACCATTTGATGGAGTTTAAGTCAATACCTT
CTTGAACCATTTCCCATAATGGTGAAAGTTCCCTCAAGAATTTTACTCTGTCAGAAACGGCCTTAACGAC
GTAGTCGATCCGGACGATGGCCAACCTTCCAATTCATTAAATCGAGTCCTCCATCAGATGATTTACAAGG
TTTTGCATAGAATCCCTAAGTAAGAGAAGTTGTTAGTGATTTCTTCAAGTTTACTAAAATTTACATACAA
ATGGATGATCTCTTCTCCATTGTTTCCTTTCTTCTTGCAAACGCGTTTTACAAAGAGATGACATGCTATT
TTCTGATTATTTTTTTCTATAGTTTTCTATTTTGTACGTCCTTGGGAGTCCGAAATGTAAAATCGGGGTA
TGGTTAGTAGCGGCAGCGTTCATTATGGTATATAAAAGATAAAAAGTAGGGGCAAGCGAGACAGAATGGG
ATACAAGGGCATCGTCTATAATTATAGCTAAAAATTGTATTTTAATTTGTATTTTTTGTAATTTTATTTC
TCATTGTTTTACTTAAAATGAATGCGAATTAGAGAAAACTTCAACGAAATGTCAAAATAAGCTCAGCAAA
ATATACAATTTTAGGGAAAGCGATCAGCAACTTATTCTCCGGTGTAGATTCTTTTTCTTCATAAATTCCA
ACAATGTAACTGCCAATTGATTTTTCTCTAGATGCTAATAAATTGAAACTAATGAATATAATAACACAGG
TTTTGATAAATTGTAAACTCTTACTCAAAAAAAGAATGTTAAAACTAATTTAACCTTTTTATAAAGGCTC
ATGGCGTTAAAGAGGATAGTAAAAATTCTACAATTTTTTAATTTAATGTCACAATTGTCTTGCGAATATA
ATTCTATTAATTTTCGCTAACTGCTGTTTTAGTACTATTACTTTCAATATGCCTTATATGCAACTTTAAT
TCATGAAGAATGCAATATTTTTGCAATCTTTCTTGTACTGAGCGCTTTTTATCATTTAGTACTCATTATT
TAATTTTTCAGTAAAGGGCAATAAATAAATTTGTAGAAGATGCAATGTAATCTCCTCTATCCTTTTGCTC
ATGTTTATGAGTATACCTAGTCTAGAAAGGCTTGTATTTAAAATATTATTCAATAAAAATTCACAATTTT
TACGACATGTGCTACCATTCACTTAACTTCCTGATTATAAAATTGGTTCGTTTATACTAATTACTTAAGT
ACCTTTAACTAAACAAAATGCCTATATATATATTAATTTACAATGAGTGTCAGATAAGTCACTATGTCCG
AGTGGTTAAGGAGTTAGACTCGCCATCGATGGTATGGTGCACTCTCAGTACAATCTGCTCTGATGCCGCA
TAGTTAAGCCAGCCCCGACACCCGCCAACACCCGCTGACGCGCCCTGACGGGCTTGTCTGCTCCCGGCAT
CCGCTTACAGACAAGCTGTGACCGTCTCCGGGAGCTGCATGTGTCAGAGGTTTTCACCGTCATCACCGAA
ACGCGCGAGACGAAAGGGCCTCGTGATACGCCTATTTTTATAGGTTAATGTCATGATAATAATGGTTTCT
TAGACGTCAGGTGGCACTTTTCGGGGAAATGTGCGCGGAACCCCTATTTGTTTATTTTTCTAAATACATT
CAAATATGTATCCGCTCATGAGACAATAACCCTGATAAATGCTTCAATAATATTGAAAAAGGAAGAGTAT
GAGTATTCAACATTTCCGTGTCGCCCTTATTCCCTTTTTTGCGGCATTTTGCCTTCCTGTTTTTGCTCAC
CCAGAAACGCTGGTGAAAGTAAAAGATGCTGAAGATCAGTTGGGTGCACGAGTGGGTTACATCGAACTGG
ATCTCAACAGCGGTAAGATCCTTGAGAGTTTTCGCCCCGAAGAACGTTTTCCAATGATGAGCACTTTTAA
AGTTCTGCTATGTGGCGCGGTATTATCCCGTATTGACGCCGGGCAAGAGCAACTCGGTCGCCGCATACAC
TATTCTCAGAATGACTTGGTTGAGTACTCACCAGTCACAGAAAAGCATCTTACGGATGGCATGACAGTAA
GAGAATTATGCAGTGCTGCCATAACCATGAGTGATAACACTGCGGCCAACTTACTTCTGACAACGATCGG
AGGACCGAAGGAGCTAACCGCTTTTTTGCACAACATGGGGGATCATGTAACTCGCCTTGATCGTTGGGAA
CCGGAGCTGAATGAAGCCATACCAAACGACGAGCGTGACACCACGATGCCTGTAGCAATGGCAACAACGT
TGCGCAAACTATTAACTGGCGAACTACTTACTCTAGCTTCCCGGCAACAATTAATAGACTGGATGGAGGC
GGATAAAGTTGCAGGACCACTTCTGCGCTCGGCCCTTCCGGCTGGCTGGTTTATTGCTGATAAATCTGGA
GCCGGTGAGCGTGGGTCTCGCGGTATCATTGCAGCACTGGGGCCAGATGGTAAGCCCTCCCGTATCGTAG
TTATCTACACGACGGGGAGTCAGGCCACTATGGATGAACGAAATAGACAGATCGCTGAGATAGGTGCCTC
ACTGATTAAGCATTGGTAACTGTCAGACCAAGTTTACTCATATATACTTTAGATTGATTTAAAACTTCAT
TTTTAATTTAAAAGGATCTAGGTGAAGATCCTTTTTGATAATCTCATGACCAAAATCCCTTAACGTGAGT
TTTCGTTCCACTGAGCGTCAGACCCCGTAGAAAAGATCAAAGGATCTTCTTGAGATCCTTTTTTTCTGCG
CGTAATCTGCTGCTTGCAAACAAAAAAACCACCGCTACCAGCGGTGGTTTGTTTGCCGGATCAAGAGCTA
CCAACTCTTTTTCCGAAGGTAACTGGCTTCAGCAGAGCGCAGATACCAAATACTGTTCTTCTAGTGTAGC
CGTAGTTAGGCCACCACTTCAAGAACTCTGTAGCACCGCCTACATACCTCGCTCTGCTAATCCTGTTACC
AGTGGCTGCTGCCAGTGGCGATAAGTCGTGTCTTACCGGGTTGGACTCAAGACGATAGTTACCGGATAAG
GCGCAGCGGTCGGGCTGAACGGGGGGTTCGTGCACACAGCCCAGCTTGGAGCGAACGACCTACACCGAAC
TGAGATACCTACAGCGTGAGCTATGAGAAAGCGCCACGCTTCCCGAAGGGAGAAAGGCGGACAGGTATCC
GGTAAGCGGCAGGGTCGGAACAGGAGAGCGCACGAGGGAGCTTCCAGGGGGAAACGCCTGGTATCTTTAT
AGTCCTGTCGGGTTTCGCCACCTCTGACTTGAGCGTCGATTTTTGTGATGCTCGTCAGGGGGGCGGAGCC
TATGGAAAAACGCCAGCAACGCGGCCTTTTTACGGTTCCTGGCCTTTTGCTGGCCTTTTGCTCACATGTT
CTTTCCTGCGTTATCCCCTGATTCTGTGGATAACCGTATTACCGCCTTTGAGTGAGCTGATACCGCTCGC
CGCAGCCGAACGACCGAGCGCAGCGAGTCAGTGAGCGAGGAAGCGGAAGAGCGCCCAATACGCAAACCGC
CTCTCCCCGCGCGTTGGCCGATTCATTAATGCAGCTGGCACGACAGGTTTCCCGACTGGAAAGCGGGCAG
TGAGCGCAACGCAATTAATGTGAGTTAGCTCACTCATTAGGCACCCCAGGCTTTACACTTTATGCTTCCG
GCTCGTATGTTGTGTGGAATTGTGAGCGGATAACAATTTCACACAGGAAACAGCTATGACCATGATTACG
CCAAGCTTATAACTTCGTATAGCATACATTATACGAAGTTATTGCTAGCCGTTTTCTTCAATTACTAAAT
TAGAACTAATTCAATCATATGCTGGCATGCGGAGAGCTCGGAGTCGACGAGACTAGTTTAAACTCCGTAT
TAAACCCATTCTTAAACAGAACTTTAAACCCCGGGATAACTTCGTATATGGTATTATATACGAAGTTATG
AATTCACTGGCCGTCGTTTTACAACGTCGTGACTGGGAAAACCCTGGCGTTACCCAACTTAATCGCCTTG
CAGCACATCCCCCTTTCGCCAGCTGGCGTAATAGCGAAGAGGCCCGCACCGATCGCCCTTCCCAACAGTT
GCGCAGCCTGAATGGCGAATGGCGCCTGATGCGGTATTTTCTCCTTACGCATCTGTGCGGTATTTCACAC
CGCATACCATCGTCCGGATCAATGAAGTAGATGAGTTTACTACCTGTATATACTTTTTTTTTTGTCAAAG
TCACTTTTATGGCATTTCCATGTTGAAGGATTAGCCACAGCACTAAATTTTCAGCGTATGATTGCTTTTA
AATATTTAATTTTCATCGTTTTTTAATTAATATTCAAAACGATTTAATGCCTTCTACATCTGAAGTCAAG
CTCATAGACTCGGGTTGGGTAGCTAAAACTACATCTAACACGAAGGGGTATAGCCTTCTTAAAGTATACT
CATGTATAAACGTTTTGGGTTCATATTTTTGGGCCACGTGGTTTATAAAAATTCTTAACTACACCACTCG
GTATCCCGCACCCGTCTACGTTTCTACGATTTCGAGCTAATATTGAGTAAAGTGATTAGCAAAAAAAATA
AAAGTACTCGTTGTCGGAGATCAAGAATTTTTCTATTATCTCATCTAAACCACTTTCTAAAAGCGAAAAA
CAAAATCGTAATATGCAGCTTGAATGGGCTTCCATAGTTTGAAAGAAAAACCCTAGCAGTACTGGCAAGG
GAGACATTCCTTTTACCTGGCTAATCGCCATCTTCCAGCAGGCGCACCATTGCCCCTGTTTCACTATCCA
GGTTACGGATATAGTTCATGACAATATTTACATTGGTCCAGCCACCAGCTTGCATGATCTCCGGTATTGA
AACTCCAGCGCGGGCCATATCTCGCGCGGCTCCGACACGGGCACTGTGTCCAGACCAGGCCAGGTATCTC
TGACCAGAGTCATCCTTAGCGCCGTAAATCAATCGATGAGTTGCTTCAAAAATCCCTTCCAGGGCGCGAG
TTGATAGCTGGCTGGTGGCAGATGGCGCGGCAACACCATTTTTTCTGACCCGGCAAAACAGGTAGTTATT
CGGATCATCAGCTACACCAGAGACGGAAATCCATCGCTCGACCAGTTTAGTTACCCCCAGGCTAAGTGCC
TTCTCTACACCTGCGGTGCTAACCAGCGTTTTCGTTCTGCCAATATGGATTAACATTCTCCCACCGTCAG
TACGTGAGATATCTTTAACCCTGATCCTGGCAATTTCGGCTATACGTAACAGGGTGTTATAAGCAATCCC
CAGAAATGCCAGATTACGTATATCCTGGCAGCGATCGCTATTTTCCATGAGTGAACGAACCTGGTCGAAA
TCAGTGCGTTCGAACGCTAGAGCCTGTTTTGCACGTTCACCGGCATCAACGTTTTCTTTTCGGATCCGCC
GCATAACCAGTGAAACAGCATTGCTGTCACTTGGTCGTGGCAGCCCGGACCGACGATGAAGCATGTTTAG
CTGGCCCAAATGTTGCTGGATAGTTTTTACTGCCAGACCGCGCGCCTGAAGATATAGAAGATAATCGCGA
ACATCTTCAGGTTCTGCGGGAAACCATTTCCGGTTATTCAACTTGCACCATGCCGCCCACGACCGGCAAA
CGGACAGAAGCATTTTCCAGGTATGCTCAGAAAACGCCTGGCGATCCCTGAACATGTCCATCAGGTTCTT
GCGAACCTCATCACTCGTTGCATCGACCGGTAACTTTTAGATTAACATTTGTTTAAATATGAAATTAGGC
AATGTAACATACTGCAGGCAAATTTTGGTGTACGGTAAGTAAATTGGACATAAGATTTAACAAAGCGACT
ATAAGTCAGAAAGTGAGAATGAGATTGAAATAATTAATTCAACTTATTCAATTGATGATATGCCAGGATT
CCTCTTCCTTTATCTTCAATGTTTCGATTAACAGGTCCATTATCCGGTTTTTAGTTTCGCTGCACATTGC
CGAATGACAATCGGATTCCTTTAAGCTATGCTTTTGCCCTGTTTTCTCTCCCCAGTAATCGTTGGGTGAC
TGAACCATCCAGTAGCCGAGAGTTACGTTTTTCCTGATTTAATAAATATCCATATCTATTTGTCTCGTGG
TGTTTTACAGCAACTAACCGAAATTACTATTTTGCATCATCCAACCATAAAGAGACAACAATAATTCTAG
AAAACATATAACAAGTGTTTTTTTCTATTTACGTCTCATACGCAAAGTCCACTTTACCATGTTTTGGAAA
CTTGTACCCAACCATTCATTTTTCGATTTTGTAATGAGGCTCTTTTCTTCTAACAATCATTGAGGTCATT
ATCATGTGTCCTCACCTATTGTTTAAATTGAGGCTTGCGCTATTCCCAAAATTGTGGGTATTATTTTCAT
ATATCAGTATCTGCAATTTCGGTTCAACTCCGGAAGCTCGGTACCCAACTGTGGGAATACTCAGGTATCG
TAAGATGCAAGAGTTCGAATCTCTTAGCAACCATTATTTTTTTTCTCTCAACATAACGAGAACACACAGG
GGCGCTATCGCACAGAATCAAATTCGATGACTGGAAATTTTTTGTTAATTTCAGAGGTCGCCTGACGCAT
ATACCTTTTTCAACTGAAAAATTGGGAGAAAAAGGAAAGGTGAGAGCGCCGGAACCGGCTTTTCATATAG
AATAGAGAAGCGTTCATGACTAAATGCTTGCATCACAATACTTGAAGTTGACAATATTATTTAAGGACCT
ATTGTTTTTTCCAATAGGTGGTTAGCAATCGTCTTACTTTCTAACTTTTCTTACCTTTTACATTTCAGCA
ATATATATATATATATATATATATATTTCAAGGATATACCATTGTAATGTCTGCCCCTAAGAAGATCGTC
GTTTTGCCAGGTGACCACGTTGGTCAAGAAATCACAGCCGAAGCCATTAAGGTTCTTAAAGCTATTTCTG
ATGTTCGTTCCAATGTCAAGTTCGATTTCGAAAATCATTTAATTGGTGGTGCTGCTATCGATGCTACAGG
TGTTCCACTTCCAGATGAGGCGCTGGAAGCCTCCAAGAAGGCTGATGCCGTTTTGTTAGGTGCTGTGGGT
GGTCCTAAATGGGGTACCGGTAGTGTTAGACCTGAACAAGGTTTACTAAAAATCCGTAAAGAACTTCAAT
TGTACGCCAACTTAAGACCATGTAACTTTGCATCCGACTCTCTTTTAGACTTATCTCCAATCAAGCCACA
ATTTGCTAAAGGTACTGACTTCGTTGTTGTTAGAGAATTAGTGGGAGGTATTTACTTTGGTAAGAGAAAG
GAAGACGATGGTGATGGTGTCGCTTGGGATAGTGAACAATACACCGTTCCAGAAGTGCAAAGAATCACAA
GAATGGCCGCTTTCATGGCCCTACAACATGAGCCACCATTGCCTATTTGGTCCTTGGATAAAGCTAATGT
TTTGGCCTCTTCAAGATTATGGAGAAAAACTGTGGAGGAAACCATCAAGAACGAATTTCCTACATTGAAA
GTTCAACATCAATTGATTGATTCTGCCGCCATGATCCTAGTTAAGAACCCAACCCACCTAAATGGTATTA
TAATCACCAGCAACATGTTTGGTGATATCATCTCCGATGAAGCCTCCGTTATCCCAGGCTCCTTGGGTTT
GTTGCCATCTGCGTCCTTGGCCTCTTTGCCAGACAAGAACACCGCATTTGGTTTGTACGAACCATGCCAC
GGTTCCGCTCCAGATTTGCCAAAGAATAAGGTCAACCCTATCGCCACTATCTTGTCTGCTGCAATGATGT
TGAAATTGTCATTGAACTTGCCTGAAGAAGGTAAAGCCATTGAAGATGCAGTTAAAAAGGTTTTGGATGC
AGGTATCAGAACTGGTGATTTAGGTGGTTCCAACAGTACCACCGAAGTCGGTGATGCTGTCGCCGAAGAA
GTTAAGAAAATCCTTGCTTAAAAAGATTCTCTTTTTTTGTGATATTTGTACATAAACTTTATAAATGAAA
TTCATAATAGAAACGACACGAAATTACAAAATGGAATATGTTCATAGGGTAGACGAAACTATATACGCAA
TCTACATACATTTATCAAGAAGGAGAAAAAGGAGGATGTAAAGGAATACAGGTAAGCAAATTGATACTAA
TGGCTCAACGTGATAAGGAAAAAGAATTGCACTTTAACATTAATATTGACAAGGAGGAGGGCATCACA
