>Addgene plasmid #48978 | pAW8ENdeI-4XDSR | addgene partial sequence | sequence record 76133 | M13pUC-Rev 5'-AGCGGATAACAATTTCACACAGG-3'
CTTCGTATAGCATACATTATACGAAGTTATTGCTAGCCGTTTTCTTCAATTACTAAATTAGAACTAATTC
AATCATATGCTGGCATGCGGAGAGCTCGGAGTCGACGAGACTAGTTTAAACTCCGTATTAAACCCATTCT
TAAACAGAACTTTAAACCCCGGGATAACTTCGTATATGGTATTATATACGAAGTTATGAATTCACTGGCC
GTCGTTTTACAACGTCGTGACTGGGAAAACCCTGGCGTTACCCAACTTAATCGCCTTGCAGCACATCCCC
CTTTCGCCAGCTGGCGTAATAGCGAAGAGGCCCGCACCGATCGCCCTTCCCAACAGTTGCGCAGCCTGAA
TGGCGAATGGCGCCTGATGCGGTATTTTCTCCTTACGCATCTGTGCGGNATTTCACACCGCATACCATCG
TCCGGATCAATGAAGTAGATGAGTTTACTACCTGTATATACTTTTTTTTTTGTC
